Addgene plasmid #73250: SMARCA2
Purpose: Bacterial expression for structure determination; may not be full ORF
Depositing lab: Nicola Burgess-Brown. Depositing organization: University of Oxford.
Backbone
  Vector backbone: pNIC28-Bsa4
  Backbone manufacturer: SGC, Addgene Plasmid #26103
  Vector type: Bacterial Expression
Growth in bacteria
  Bacterial resistance: Kanamycin, 50 μg/mL
  Growth temperature: 37°C
  Growth strain: DH5alpha
  Copy number: Low Copy
Gene/Insert
  Gene/Insert name: SMARCA2B (alt names: SMARCA2B-c001; gi|48255898)
  Species: H. sapiens (human)
  Insert size (bp): 460
  Entrez Gene: SMARCA2 (a.k.a. BAF190, BIS, BRM, NCBRS, SNF2, SNF2L2, SNF2LA, SWI2, Sth1p, hBRM, hSNF2a)
  Promoter: T7
  Tag / fusion protein: His-6-TEV (N terminal on backbone)
  Cloning method: Ligation Independent Cloning
  Sequencing primers: 5′ T7; 3′ T7 terminal
Terms and licenses: Academic/Nonprofit Terms; Industry Terms: Not Available to Industry
Depositor comments: Use BL21(DE3)-R3-pRARE3 for protein expression. See also 4QY4: http://www.thesgc.org/structures/4QY4
How to cite: SMARCA2 was a gift from Nicola Burgess-Brown (Addgene plasmid # 73250 ; http://n2t.net/addgene:73250 ; RRID:Addgene_73250)
