[The description below was written by a language model from this plasmid's Addgene catalogue record and pLannotate feature annotations shown in this document.]
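Description:
SMARCA2 is a bacterial expression plasmid built on the pNIC28-Bsa4 backbone, a pET-style vector designed for ligation-independent cloning, and it was made to produce a fragment of the human chromatin-remodelling ATPase SMARCA2 (BRM) for structure determination. The insert, listed as SMARCA2B, is only about 460 bp, so it encodes a single short region of the protein rather than the full open reading frame; the record does not say which domain this is. The automated annotation matches the coding region (roughly 360 bp) to the mouse Smarca2 orthologue, which most likely reflects high sequence conservation, since the catalogue entry gives the species as human.

Expression is driven by a T7 promoter with an adjacent lac operator and the T7 gene 10 ribosome binding site, and terminated by the T7 terminator. The plasmid carries lacI, so transcription stays repressed until IPTG induction in a host that supplies T7 RNA polymerase; the depositor recommends a BL21(DE3) derivative carrying a rare-codon plasmid. The backbone adds an N-terminal hexahistidine tag followed by a TEV protease site, which allows metal-affinity purification and subsequent tag removal. This tag is not annotated in the feature table, but it would fit in the gap between the RBS and the insert. The short His and T7 gene 10-derived fragments annotated downstream of the insert appear to be vector remnants, and the record does not indicate that they are part of the product.

Selection is by kanamycin resistance (aph(3')-Ia). Replication uses a pBR322-type ColE1 origin together with rop and bom, consistent with the low copy number listed. An f1 origin and residual tetracycline-resistance gene fragments are also present.
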