Features (pLannotate 1.2.2; 19 found; start..end, strand, type, name):
      1..19      +  promoter       T7 promoter: promoter for bacteriophage T7 RNA polymerase
     20..44      +  protein_bind   lac operator: The lac repressor binds to the lac operator to inhibit transcription in E. coli. This inhibition can be relieved by adding lactose or isopropyl-β-D-thiogalactopyranoside (IPTG). lac repressor encoded by lacI
     59..81      +  RBS            RBS: efficient ribosome binding site from bacteriophage T7 gene 10 (Olins and Rangwala, 1989)
    158..520     +  CDS            Smarca2 (fragment) (sequence partly withheld): SMCA2_MOUSE - Also known as Baf190b, Brm, Snf2a, Snf2l2 From Mus musculus (Mouse).
    586..603     +  CDS            9xHis (fragment): 9xHis affinity tag
    613..662     +  CDS            SET1 (fragment): solubility-enhancement tag derived from T7 phage gene 10B
    670..717     +  terminator     T7 terminator: transcription terminator for bacteriophage T7 RNA polymerase
    754..1209    +  rep_origin     f1 ori (sequence partly withheld): f1 bacteriophage origin of replication; arrow indicates direction of (+) strand synthesis
   1236..1293    +  promoter       AmpR promoter (fragment): bla
   1302..2117    -  CDS            KanR: aminoglycoside phosphotransferase; aph(3')-Ia; confers resistance to kanamycin in bacteria or G418 (Geneticin®) in eukaryotes
   2239..2827    +  rep_origin     ori: high-copy-number ColE1/pMB1/pBR322/pUC origin of replication
   3013..3155    -  misc_feature   bom: basis of mobility region from pBR322
   3257..3448    -  CDS            rop: Rop protein, which maintains plasmids at low copy number; rop
   3465..3845    +  CDS            YPB1_ECOLX: Protein predicted: Swiss-Prot protein existence level 4. From Escherichia coli.
   3917..4208    -  CDS            TcR (fragment): tetracycline efflux protein; tet; confers resistance to tetracycline
   4223..4244    -  protein_bind   CAP binding site: CAP binding activates transcription in the presence of cAMP. E. coli catabolite activator protein
   4257..5339    -  CDS            lacI: lac repressor; lacI; The lac repressor binds to the lac operator to inhibit transcription in E. coli. This inhibition can be relieved by adding lactose or isopropyl-β-D-thiogalactopyranoside (IPTG).
   5340..5417    -  promoter       lacI promoter: lacI
   5425..5704    -  CDS            TcR (fragment): tetracycline efflux protein; tet; confers resistance to tetracycline
>Addgene plasmid #73250 | SMARCA2 | addgene full sequence | sequence record 136215 | Addgene assembled sequence
TAATACGACTCACTATAGGGGAATTGTGAGCGGATAACAATTCCCCTCTAGAAATAATTTTGTTTAACTT
TAAGAAGGAGATATACATATGCACCATCATCATCATCATTCTTCTGGTGTAGATCTGGGTACCGAGAACC
TGTACTTCCAATCCATGGCGGAAAAACTGAGC
[339 nt withheld, positions 173-511]
GAAGAAGAATGACAGTAAAGGTGGATACGGATCCGAATTCGAGCTCCGTCGACAAGCTTGCGGCCGCACT
CGAGCACCACCACCACCACCACTGAGATCCGGCTGCTAACAAAGCCCGAAAGGAAGCTGAGTTGGCTGCT
GCCACCGCTGAGCAATAACTAGCATAACCCCTTGGGGCCTCTAAACGGGTCTTGAGGGGTTTTTTGCTGA
AAGGAGGAACTATATCCGGATTGGCGAATGGG
[124 nt withheld, positions 754-877]
C
[91 nt withheld, positions 879-969]
A
[49 nt withheld, positions 971-1019]
CCTTTGACGTTGGAGTCCACGTTCTTT
[37 nt withheld, positions 1047-1083]
ACCCTATCTCGGTCTATTCTTTTGATTTATAAGGGATTTTGCCGATTTCGGCCTATTGGTTAAAAAATGA
GCTGATTTAACAAAAATTTAACGCGAATTTTAACAAAATATTAACGTTTACAATTTCAGGTGGCACTTTT
CGGGGAAATGTGCGCGGAACCCCTATTTGTTTATTTTTCTAAATACATTCAAATATGTATCCGCTCATGA
ATTAATTCTTAGAAAAACTCATCGAGCATCAAATGAAACTGCAATTTATTCATATCAGGATTATCAATAC
CATATTTTTGAAAAAGCCGTTTCTGTAATGAAGGAGAAAACTCACCGAGGCAGTTCCATAGGATGGCAAG
ATCCTGGTATCGGTCTGCGATTCCGACTCGTCCAACATCAATACAACCTATTAATTTCCCCTCGTCAAAA
ATAAGGTTATCAAGTGAGAAATCACCATGAGTGACGACTGAATCCGGTGAGAATGGCAAAAGTTTATGCA
TTTCTTTCCAGACTTGTTCAACAGGCCAGCCATTACGCTCGTCATCAAAATCACTCGCATCAACCAAACC
GTTATTCATTCGTGATTGCGCCTGAGCGAGACGAAATACGCGATCGCTGTTAAAAGGACAATTACAAACA
GGAATCGAATGCAACCGGCGCAGGAACACTGCCAGCGCATCAACAATATTTTCACCTGAATCAGGATATT
CTTCTAATACCTGGAATGCTGTTTTCCCGGGGATCGCAGTGGTGAGTAACCATGCATCATCAGGAGTACG
GATAAAATGCTTGATGGTCGGAAGAGGCATAAATTCCGTCAGCCAGTTTAGTCTGACCATCTCATCTGTA
ACATCATTGGCAACGCTACCTTTGCCATGTTTCAGAAACAACTCTGGCGCATCGGGCTTCCCATACAATC
GATAGATTGTCGCACCTGATTGCCCGACATTATCGCGAGCCCATTTATACCCATATAAATCAGCATCCAT
GTTGGAATTTAATCGCGGCCTAGAGCAAGACGTTTCCCGTTGAATATGGCTCATAACACCCCTTGTATTA
CTGTTTATGTAAGCAGACAGTTTTATTGTTCATGACCAAAATCCCTTAACGTGAGTTTTCGTTCCACTGA
GCGTCAGACCCCGTAGAAAAGATCAAAGGATCTTCTTGAGATCCTTTTTTTCTGCGCGTAATCTGCTGCT
TGCAAACAAAAAAACCACCGCTACCAGCGGTGGTTTGTTTGCCGGATCAAGAGCTACCAACTCTTTTTCC
GAAGGTAACTGGCTTCAGCAGAGCGCAGATACCAAATACTGTCCTTCTAGTGTAGCCGTAGTTAGGCCAC
CACTTCAAGAACTCTGTAGCACCGCCTACATACCTCGCTCTGCTAATCCTGTTACCAGTGGCTGCTGCCA
GTGGCGATAAGTCGTGTCTTACCGGGTTGGACTCAAGACGATAGTTACCGGATAAGGCGCAGCGGTCGGG
CTGAACGGGGGGTTCGTGCACACAGCCCAGCTTGGAGCGAACGACCTACACCGAACTGAGATACCTACAG
CGTGAGCTATGAGAAAGCGCCACGCTTCCCGAAGGGAGAAAGGCGGACAGGTATCCGGTAAGCGGCAGGG
TCGGAACAGGAGAGCGCACGAGGGAGCTTCCAGGGGGAAACGCCTGGTATCTTTATAGTCCTGTCGGGTT
TCGCCACCTCTGACTTGAGCGTCGATTTTTGTGATGCTCGTCAGGGGGGCGGAGCCTATGGAAAAACGCC
AGCAACGCGGCCTTTTTACGGTTCCTGGCCTTTTGCTGGCCTTTTGCTCACATGTTCTTTCCTGCGTTAT
CCCCTGATTCTGTGGATAACCGTATTACCGCCTTTGAGTGAGCTGATACCGCTCGCCGCAGCCGAACGAC
CGAGCGCAGCGAGTCAGTGAGCGAGGAAGCGGAAGAGCGCCTGATGCGGTATTTTCTCCTTACGCATCTG
TGCGGTATTTCACACCGCATATATGGTGCACTCTCAGTACAATCTGCTCTGATGCCGCATAGTTAAGCCA
GTATACACTCCGCTATCGCTACGTGACTGGGTCATGGCTGCGCCCCGACACCCGCCAACACCCGCTGACG
CGCCCTGACGGGCTTGTCTGCTCCCGGCATCCGCTTACAGACAAGCTGTGACCGTCTCCGGGAGCTGCAT
GTGTCAGAGGTTTTCACCGTCATCACCGAAACGCGCGAGGCAGCTGCGGTAAAGCTCATCAGCGTGGTCG
TGAAGCGATTCACAGATGTCTGCCTGTTCATCCGCGTCCAGCTCGTTGAGTTTCTCCAGAAGCGTTAATG
TCTGGCTTCTGATAAAGCGGGCCATGTTAAGGGCGGTTTTTTCCTGTTTGGTCACTGATGCCTCCGTGTA
AGGGGGATTTCTGTTCATGGGGGTAATGATACCGATGAAACGAGAGAGGATGCTCACGATACGGGTTACT
GATGATGAACATGCCCGGTTACTGGAACGTTGTGAGGGTAAACAACTGGCGGTATGGATGCGGCGGGACC
AGAGAAAAATCACTCAGGGTCAATGCCAGCGCTTCGTTAATACAGATGTAGGTGTTCCACAGGGTAGCCA
GCAGCATCCTGCGATGCAGATCCGGAACATAATGGTGCAGGGCGCTGACTTCCGCGTTTCCAGACTTTAC
GAAACACGGAAACCGAAGACCATTCATGTTGTTGCTCAGGTCGCAGACGTTTTGCAGCAGCAGTCGCTTC
ACGTTCGCTCGCGTATCGGTGATTCATTCTGCTAACCAGTAAGGCAACCCCGCCAGCCTAGCCGGGTCCT
CAACGACAGGAGCACGATCATGCGCACCCGTGGGGCCGCCATGCCGGCGATAATGGCCTGCTTCTCGCCG
AAACGTTTGGTGGCGGGACCAGTGACGAAGGCTTGAGCGAGGGCGTGCAAGATTCCGAATACCGCAAGCG
ACAGGCCGATCATCGTCGCGCTCCAGCGAAAGCGGTCCTCGCCGAAAATGACCCAGAGCGCTGCCGGCAC
CTGTCCTACGAGTTGCATGATAAAGAAGACAGTCATAAGTGCGGCGACGATAGTCATGCCCCGCGCCCAC
CGGAAGGAGCTGACTGGGTTGAAGGCTCTCAAGGGCATCGGTCGAGATCCCGGTGCCTAATGAGTGAGCT
AACTTACATTAATTGCGTTGCGCTCACTGCCCGCTTTCCAGTCGGGAAACCTGTCGTGCCAGCTGCATTA
ATGAATCGGCCAACGCGCGGGGAGAGGCGGTTTGCGTATTGGGCGCCAGGGTGGTTTTTCTTTTCACCAG
TGAGACGGGCAACAGCTGATTGCCCTTCACCGCCTGGCCCTGAGAGAGTTGCAGCAAGCGGTCCACGCTG
GTTTGCCCCAGCAGGCGAAAATCCTGTTTGATGGTGGTTAACGGCGGGATATAACATGAGCTGTCTTCGG
TATCGTCGTATCCCACTACCGAGATATCCGCACCAACGCGCAGCCCGGACTCGGTAATGGCGCGCATTGC
GCCCAGCGCCATCTGATCGTTGGCAACCAGCATCGCAGTGGGAACGATGCCCTCATTCAGCATTTGCATG
GTTTGTTGAAAACCGGACATGGCACTCCAGTCGCCTTCCCGTTCCGCTATCGGCTGAATTTGATTGCGAG
TGAGATATTTATGCCAGCCAGCCAGACGCAGACGCGCCGAGACAGAACTTAATGGGCCCGCTAACAGCGC
GATTTGCTGGTGACCCAATGCGACCAGATGCTCCACGCCCAGTCGCGTACCGTCTTCATGGGAGAAAATA
ATACTGTTGATGGGTGTCTGGTCAGAGACATCAAGAAATAACGCCGGAACATTAGTGCAGGCAGCTTCCA
CAGCAATGGCATCCTGGTCATCCAGCGGATAGTTAATGATCAGCCCACTGACGCGTTGCGCGAGAAGATT
GTGCACCGCCGCTTTACAGGCTTCGACGCCGCTTCGTTCTACCATCGACACCACCACGCTGGCACCCAGT
TGATCGGCGCGAGATTTAATCGCCGCGACAATTTGCGACGGCGCGTGCAGGGCCAGACTGGAGGTGGCAA
CGCCAATCAGCAACGACTGTTTGCCCGCCAGTTGTTGTGCCACGCGGTTGGGAATGTAATTCAGCTCCGC
CATCGCCGCTTCCACTTTTTCCCGCGTTTTCGCAGAAACGTGGCTGGCCTGGTTCACCACGCGGGAAACG
GTCTGATAAGAGACACCGGCATACTCTGCGACATCGTATAACGTTACTGGTTTCACATTCACCACCCTGA
ATTGACTCTCTTCCGGGCGCTATCATGCCATACCGCGAAAGGTTTTGCGCCATTCGATGGTGTCCGGGAT
CTCGACGCTCTCCCTTATGCGACTCCTGCATTAGGAAGCAGCCCAGTAGTAGGTTGAGGCCGTTGAGCAC
CGCCGCCGCAAGGAATGGTGCATGCAAGGAGATGGCGCCCAACAGTCCCCCGGCCACGGGGCCTGCCACC
ATACCCACGCCGAAACAAGCGCTCATGAGCCCGAAGTGGCGAGCCCGATCTTCCCCATCGGTGATGTCGG
CGATATAGGCGCCAGCAACCGCACCTGTGGCGCCGGTGATGCCGGCCACGATGCGTCCGGCGTAGAGGAT
CGAGATCTCGATCCCGCGAAAT
