>Addgene plasmid #73250 | SMARCA2 | depositor partial sequence | sequence record 134764 | insert
ATGCACCATCATCATCATCATTCTTCTGGTGTAGATCTGGGTACCGAGAACCTGTACTTCCAATCCATGG
CGGAAAAACTGAGC
[339 nt withheld, positions 85-423]
GAAGAAGAATGACAGTAAAGGTGGATACGGATCCGAA
