>Addgene plasmid #73250 | SMARCA2 | addgene partial sequence | sequence record 136214 | T7 5'-TAATACGACTCACTATAGGG-3'
AGAAGGAGATATACATATGCACCATCATCATCATCATTCTTCTGGTGTAGATCTGGGTACCGAGAACCTG
TACTTCCAATCCATGGCGGAAAAACTGAGC
[339 nt withheld, positions 101-439]
GAAGAAGAATGACAGTAAAGGTGGATACGGATCCGAATTCGAGCTCCGTCGACAAGCTTGCGGCCGCACT
CGAGCACCACCACCACCACCACTGAGATCCGGCTGCTAACAAAGCCCGAAAGGAAGCTGAGTTGGCTGCT
GCCACCGCTGAGCAATAACTAGCATAACCCCTTGGGGCCTCTAAACGGGTCTTGAGGGGTTTTTTGCTGA
AAGGAGGAACTATATCCGGATTGGCGAATGGG
[124 nt withheld, positions 682-805]
C
[91 nt withheld, positions 807-897]
A
[41 nt withheld, positions 899-939]
