>Addgene plasmid #73250 | SMARCA2 | addgene partial sequence | sequence record 137207 | T7term 5'-GCTAGTTATTGCTCAGCGG-3'
TTGTTAGCAGCCGGATCTCAGTGGTGGTGGTGGTGGTGCTCGAGTGCGGCCGCAAGCTTGTCGACGGAGC
TCGAATTCGGATCCGTATCCACCTTTACTGTCATTCTTCTTC
[339 nt withheld, positions 113-451]
GCTCAGTTTTTCCGCCATGGATTGGAAGTACAGGTTCTCGGTACCCAGATCTACACCAGAAGAATGATGA
TGATGATGGTGCATATGTATATCTCCTTCTTAAAGTTAAACAAAATTATTTCTAGAGGGGAATTGTTATC
CGCTCACAATTCCCCTATAGTGAGTCGTATTAATTTCGCGGGATCGAGATCTCGATCCTCTACGCCGGAC
GCATCGTGGCCGGCATCACCGGCGCCACAGGTGCGGTTGCTGGCGCCTATATCGCCGACATCACCGATGG
GGAAGATCGGGCTCGCCACTTCGGGCTCATGAGCGCTTGTTTCGGCGTGGGTATGGTGGCAGGCCCCGTG
GCCGGGGGACTGTTGGGCGCCATCTCCTTGCATGCACCATTCCTTGCGGCGGCGGTGCTCAACGGCCTCA
ACCTACTACTGGGCTGCTTCCTAA
